>Addgene plasmid #175964 | pBEL2409 | addgene full sequence | sequence record 345246 | Addgene NGS Result
AAGATCAGTTGGGTGCACGAGTGGGTTACATCGAACTGGATCTCAACAGCGGTAAGATCCTTGAGAGTTT
TCGCCCCGAAGAACGTTTTCCAATGATGAGCACTTTTAAAGTTCTGCTATGTGGCGCGGTATTATCCCGT
GTTGACGCCGGGCAAGAGCAACTCGGTCGCCGCATACACTATTCTCAGAATGACTTGGTTGAGTACTCAC
CAGTCACAGAAAAGCATCTTACGGATGGCATGACAGTAAGAGAATTATGCAGTGCTGCCATAACCATGAG
TGATAACACTGCGGCCAACTTACTTCTGACAACGATCGGAGGACCGAAGGAGCTAACCGCTTTTTTGCAC
AACATGGGGGATCATGTAACTCGCCTTGATCGTTGGGAACCGGAGCTGAATGAAGCCATACCAAACGACG
AGCGTGACACCACGATGCCTGCAGCAATGGCAACAACGTTGCGCAAACTATTAACTGGCGAACTACTTAC
TCTAGCTTCCCGGCAACAATTAATAGACTGGATGGAGGCGGATAAAGTTGCAGGACCACTTCTGCGCTCG
GCCCTTCCGGCTGGCTGGTTTATTGCTGATAAATCTGGAGCCGGTGAGCGTGGGTCTCGCGGTATCATTG
CAGCACTGGGGCCAGATGGTAAGCCCTCCCGTATCGTAGTTATCTACACGACGGGGAGTCAGGCAACTAT
GGATGAACGAAATAGACAGATCGCTGAGATAGGTGCCTCACTGATTAAGCATTGGTAACTGTCAGACCAA
GTTTACTCATATATACTTTAGATTGATTTAAAACTTCATTTTTAATTTAAAAGGATCTAGGTGAAGATCC
TTTTTGATAATCTCATGACCAAAATCCCTTAACGTGAGTTTTCGTTCCACTGAGCGTCAGACCCCGTAGA
AAAGATCAAAGGATCTTCTTGAGATCCTTTTTTTCTGCGCGTAATCTGCTGCTTGCAAACAAAAAAACCA
CCGCTACCAGCGGTGGTTTGTTTGCCGGATCAAGAGCTACCAACTCTTTTTCCGAAGGTAACTGGCTTCA
GCAGAGCGCAGATACCAAATACTGTCCTTCTAGTGTAGCCGTAGTTAGGCCACCACTTCAAGAACTCTGT
AGCACCGCCTACATACCTCGCTCTGCTAATCCTGTTACCAGTGGCTGCTGCCAGTGGCGATAAGTCGTGT
CTTACCGGGTTGGACTCAAGACGATAGTTACCGGATAAGGCGCAGCGGTCGGGCTGAACGGGGGGTTCGT
GCACACAGCCCAGCTTGGAGCGAACGACCTACACCGAACTGAGATACCTACAGCGTGAGCTATGAGAAAG
CGCCACGCTTCCCGAAGGGAGAAAGGCGGACAGGTATCCGGTAAGCGGCAGGGTCGGAACAGGAGAGCGC
ACGAGGGAGCTTCCAGGGGGAAACGCCTGGTATCTTTATAGTCCTGTCGGGTTTCGCCACCTCTGACTTG
AGCGTCGATTTTTGTGATGCTCGTCAGGGGGGCGGAGCCTATGGAAAAACGCCAGCAACGCGGCCTTTTT
ACGGTTCCTGGCCTTTTGCTGGCCTTTTGCTCACATGTTCTTTCCTGCGTTATCCCCTGATTCTGTGGAT
AACCGTATTACCGCCTTTGAGTGAGCTGATACCGCTCGCCGCAGCCGAACGACCGAGCGCAGCGAGTCAG
TGAGCGAGGAAGCGGAAGAGCGCCTGATGCGGTATTTTCTCCTTACGCATCTGTGCGGTATTTCACACCG
CAATGGTGCACTCTCAGTACAATCTGCTCTGATGCCGCATAGTTAAGCCAGTATACACTCCGCTATCGCT
ACGTGACTGGGTCATGGCTGCGCCCCGACACCCGCCAACACCCGCTGACGCGCCCTGACGGGCTTGTCTG
CTCCCGGCATCCGCTTACAGACAAGCTGTGACCGTCTCCGGGAGCTGCATGTGTCAGAGGTTTTCACCGT
CATCACCGAAACGCGCGAGGCAGCTGCGGTAAAGCTCATCAGCGTGGTCGTGAAGCGATTCACAGATGTC
TGCCTGTTCATCCGCGTCCAGCTCGTTGAGTTTCTCCAGAAGCGTTAATGTCTGGCTTCTGATAAAGCGG
GCCATGTTAAGGGCGGTTTTTTCCTGTTTGGTCACTGATGCCTCCGTGTAAGGGGGATTTCTGTTCATGG
GGGTAATGATACCGATGAAACGAGAGAGGATGCTCACGATACGGGTTACTGATGATGAACATGCCCGGTT
ACTGGAACGTTGTGAGGGTAAACAACTGGCGGTATGGATGCGGCGGGACCAGAGAAAAATCACTCAGGGT
CAATGCCAGCGCTTCGTTAATACAGATGTAGGTGTTCCACAGGGTAGCCAGCAGCATCCTGCGATGCAGA
TCCGGAACATAATGGTGCAGGGCGCTGACTTCCGCGTTTCCAGACTTTACGAAACACGGAAACCGAAGAC
CATTCATGTTGTTGCTCAGGTCGCAGACGTTTTGCAGCAGCAGTCGCTTCACGTTCGCTCGCGTATCGGT
GATTCATTCTGCTAACCAGTAAGGCAACCCCGCCAGCCTAGCCGGGTCCTCAACGACAGGAGCACGATCA
TGCGCACCCGTGGCCAGGACCCAACGCTGCCCGAGATCTCGATCCCGCGAAATTAATACGACTCACTATA
GGGAGACCACAACGGTTTCCCTCTAGAAATAATTTTGTTTAACTTTAAGAAGGAGATATACATATGGCTC
TTAACACACCACAAATTACGCCGACAAAAAAGATAACAGTGAGGGCAATCGGCGAGGAACTGCCGCGTGG
TGATTACCAACGTTGCCCGCAATGTGACATGCTGTTTAGCCTGCCCGAGATAAATTCTCATCAAAGTGCC
TATTGTCCGCGCTGTCAGGCAAAAATTCGTGACGGGCGCGACTGGTCGCTAACGCGCCTGGCGGCAATGG
CCTTCACCATGCTGTTGCTTATGCCGTTTGCCTGGGGCGAACCGCTGTTGCATATCTGGCTGTTAGGCAT
TCGTATTGACGCCAACGTTATGCAAGGCATCTGGCAAATGACCAAACAGGGCGATGCGATAACGGGGTCG
ATGGTCTTTTTCTGCGTTATTGGTGCCCCGCTCATTCTGGTGACCTCCATAGCTTATTTATGGTTTGGTA
ACCGACTGGGAATGAATTTACGTCCGGTACTGCTGATGCTTGAGCGACTTAAAGAGTGGGTAATGCTCGA
TATCTACCTGGTCGGCATTGGCGTTGCTTCTATAAAGGTACAGGATTATGCCCATATCCAGGCTGGTGTC
GGCTTGTTCTCTTTTGTGGCGTTGGTGATTTTAACGACGGTGACGTTGTCACATCTTAATGTCGAAGAAC
TGTGGGAGCGATTTTATCCGCAGCGCCCCGCTACGCGTAGGGACGAGAAACTTCGTGTCTGTCTTGGGTG
CCATTTTACCGGCTATCCAGATCAGCGTGGTCGCTGCCCGCGTTGCCATATCCCGCTACGCCTGCGTCGC
CGTCATAGTCTGCAAAAATGCTGGGCGGCGCTGTTAGCGTCAATCGTTTTATTGTTACCTGCCAACCTGT
TGCCTATTTCTATCATTTATCTGAACGGAGGACGGCAGGAAGATACAATTCTTTCCGGAATTATGTCGCT
GGCAAGTAGCAACATTGCGGTTGCAGGAATCGTGTTTATCGCCAGTATTCTGGTACCGTTTACTAAAGTG
ATCGTCATGTTCACTTTACTGTTGAGCATTCATTTTAAATGCCAGCAAGGTTTACGCACACGCATTCTGT
TACTGCGGATGGTGACCTGGATTGGTCGCTGGTCGATGCTCGACCTGTTTGTCATATCTTTAACCATGTC
GCTGATTAATCGCGATCAGATCCTCGCTTTTACTATGGGACCGGCTGCGTTTTATTTCGGCGCAGCGGTA
ATTTTGACTATTCTTGCTGTGGAATGGCTGGACAGCCGCTTACTTTGGGATGCACATGAGTCAGGAAACG
CCCGCTTCGACGACTGAAGCGCAGATTAAAAATAAACGCCGTATCTCACCTTTCTGGCTGCTGCCGTTCA
TCGCGCTAATGATTGCCAGTTGGCTGATTTGGGACAGTTATCAGGACCGGGGTAATACCGTCACCATCGA
CTTTATGTCGGCGGATGGTATTGTTCCAGGCCGTACGCCTGTTCGTTATCAGGGCGTTGAAGTCGGAACA
GTGCAGGATATCAGCCTCAGCGACGATCTTCGTAAGATTGAAGTCAAGGTCAGCATCAAGTCCGATATGA
AAGATGCGCTGCGCGAAGAGACTCAGTTCTGGCTGGTGACGCCAAAAGCATCGTTGGCAGGTGTCTCCGG
GCTGGACGCCCTCGTCGGTGGGAACTATATCGGCATGATGCCGGGTAAAGGTAAAGAGCAGGATCACTTT
GTCGCACTCGATACCCAACCGAAATATCGGCTGGACAATGGCGATCTGATGATCCACCTGCAAGCCCCCG
ATCTCGGTTCGCTGAACAGCGGTTCATTGGTCTATTTCCGCAAGATCCCGGTGGGAAAAGTCTACGACTA
TGCCATCAATCCCAACAAGCAAGGCGTGGTGATTGATGTCCTGATCGAGCGGCGTTTTACCGATCTGGTG
AAAAAAGGTAGCCGTTTCTGGAACGTTTCCGGCGTTGATGCCAACGTCAGTATCAGTGGCGCGAAGGTGA
AACTGGAAAGCCTGGCGGCACTGGTTAACGGTGCGATTGCCTTCGATTCACCAGAAGAGTCGAAACCTGC
CGAGGCGGAAGATACCTTTGGTCTGTATGAAGATCTGGCCCACAGCCAGCGTGGCGTAATAATAAAACTG
GAACTGCCGAGTGGGGCCGGATTAACCGCCGACTCGACGCCGTTAATGTATCAGGGGCTGGAAGTCGGAC
AGCTGACTAAACTGGATTTAAATCCTGGTGGTAAAGTCACAGGGGAAATGACCGTTGATCCCAGCGTCGT
TACCCTGCTTCGTGAAAATACCCGCATCGAATTACGCAACCCGAAATTATCCCTTAGCGATGCTAATCTC
AGCGCCCTGCTGACCGGCAAAACCTTCGAGCTGGTGCCCGGCGATGGCGAGCCACGCAAAGAGTTCGTTG
TTGTGCCAGGCGAAAAAGCACTGCTGCATGAACCTGATGTTCTGACGCTGACCCTGACCGCGCCGGAAAG
TTACGGTATTGATGCGGGTCAGCCGCTCATTCTTCACGGCGTGCAGGTAGGCCAGGTTATCGATCGTAAA
CTCACCAGCAAAGGCGTCACCTTTACCGTCGCCATCGAGCCTCAGCATCGCGAACTGGTAAAAGGCGATA
GCAAATTTGTCGTCAACAGCCGTGTCGATGTGAAGGTGGGGCTGGATGGCGTTGAGTTTCTCGGTGCCAG
CGCCTCAGAATGGATCAATGGCGGGATACGTATTCTGCCGGGCGATAAAGGTGAGATGAAAGCCAGCTAT
CCACTGTATGCCAATTTGGAAAAAGCGCTGGAGAACAGCCTTAGCGATTTACCCACCACAACCGTGAGTT
TGAGTGCAGAGACGCTGCCGGATGTGCAGGCAGGATCGGTAGTGCTGTACCGTAAATTTGAAGTTGGTGA
AGTGATTACCGTGCGTCCGCGAGCTAACGCGTTTGATATCGATCTGCATATTAAGCCGGAGTATCGCAAC
CTTCTGACCAGCAATAGCGTGTTCTGGGCAGAAGGCGGGGCGAAAGTTCAGCTGAATGGTAGTGGTCTGA
CCGTACAGGCATCCCCGCTCTCCAGAGCATTAAAGGGAGCCATTAGCTTCGACAACCTCAGCGGTGCCAG
CGCCAGTCAGCGTAAAGGCGATAAGCGTATTCTGTATGCTTCCGAAACAGCGGCCCGTGCGGTTGGCGGG
CAGATTACGCTTCACGCTTTCGATGCCGGAAAACTGGCGGTCGGGATGCCAATTCGCTATCTCGGTATTG
ATATCGGGCAAATCCAGACGCTGGATCTGATTACCGCACGCAATGAAGTACAGGCAAAGGCGGTACTTTA
CCCGGAATATGTCCAGACCTTTGCTCGCGGTGGTACGCGCTTCTCAGTGGTCACACCGCAAATTTCGGCA
GCTGGCGTTGAGCATCTCAGCGCCCTGCTGCAGCCGTATATCAACGTCGAACCAGGCCGGGGCAATCCTC
GCCGCGACTTTGAATTACAAGAGGCCACCATTACTGATTCGCGTTACCTGGATGGCTTAAGCATTATTGT
TGAAGCGCCGGAAGCCGGTTCGTTAGGCATCGGTACGCCTGTGCTGTTCCGTGGTCTGGAAGTCGGTACG
GTTACAGGAATGACGCTGGGGACATTGTCAGATCGCGTGATGATTGCGATGCGCATCAGTAAACGCTATC
AACACCTGGTGCGTAACAATTCCGTCTTCTGGTTGGCATCGGGTTACAGTCTGGACTTTGGTCTGACGGG
CGGCGTAGTGAAAACCGGCACCTTTAACCAGTTTATCCGTGGCGGCATCGCCTTCGCCACGCCTCCGGGT
ACGCCACTGGCACCGAAAGCCCAGGAAGGCAAACACTTCCTGTTGCAGGAAAGTGAACCGAAAGAGTGGC
GTGAATGGGGAACTGCGCTTCCCAAATAATGCCCACCTCGAGCAGATCCGGCTGCTAACAAAGCCCGAAA
GGAAGCTGAGTTGGCTGCTGCCACCGCTGAGCAATAACTAGCATAACCCCTTGGGGCCTCTAAACGGGTC
TTGAGGGGTTTTTTGCTGAAAGGAGGAACTATATCCGGATAATTCTTGAAGACGAAAGGGCCTCGTGATA
CGCCTATTTTTATAGGTTAATGTCATGATAATAATGGTTTCTTAGACGTCAGGTGGCACTTTTCGGGGAA
ATGTGCGCGGAACCCCTATTTGTTTATTTTTCTAAATACATTCAAATATGTATCCGCTCATGAGACAATA
ACCCTGATAAATGCTTCAATAATATTGAAAAAGGAAGAGTATGAGTATTCAACATTTCCGTGTCGCCCTT
ATTCCCTTTTTTGCGGCATTTTGCCTTCCTGTTTTTGCTCACCCAGAAACGCTGGTGAAAGTAAAAGATG
CTG
Features (pLannotate 1.2.2; 12 found; start..end, strand, type, name):
    929..1517    +  rep_origin     ori: high-copy-number ColE1/pMB1/pBR322/pUC origin of replication
   1703..1842    -  misc_feature   bom: basis of mobility region from pBR322
   1944..2135    -  CDS            rop: Rop protein, which maintains plasmids at low copy number; rop
   2152..2532    +  CDS            YPB1_ECOLX: Protein predicted: Swiss-Prot protein existence level 4. From Escherichia coli.
   2644..2662    +  promoter       T7 promoter: promoter for bacteriophage T7 RNA polymerase
   2694..2716    +  RBS            RBS: efficient ribosome binding site from bacteriophage T7 gene 10 (Olins and Rangwala, 1989)
   2724..4004    +  CDS            yebS: YEBS_ECOLI - Experimental evidence at protein level: Swiss-Prot protein existence level 1. Component of a transport pathway that contributes to membrane integrity. From Escherichia coli (strain K12).
   3976..6606    +  CDS            yebT: YEBT_ECOLI - Experimental evidence at protein level: Swiss-Prot protein existence level 1. Component of a transport pathway that contributes to membrane integrity (PubMed:27795327). May directly span the intermembrane space, facilitating the transport of substrates across the periplasm (Probable). From Escherichia coli (strain K12).
   6631..6680    +  CDS            SET1 (fragment): solubility-enhancement tag derived from T7 phage gene 10B
   6688..6735    +  terminator     T7 terminator: transcription terminator for bacteriophage T7 RNA polymerase
   6866..6970    +  promoter       AmpR promoter: bla
   6971..758     +  CDS            AmpR (across the origin): β-lactamase; bla; confers resistance to ampicillin, carbenicillin, and related antibiotics
