[The description below was written by a language model from this plasmid's Addgene catalogue record and pLannotate feature annotations shown in this document.]
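Description:
pBEL2409 is a bacterial expression plasmid built on the Novagen pET17b backbone, made for genetic complementation experiments with the E. coli LetAB system. It is about 7.1 kb. It replicates in E. coli from a ColE1/pMB1-type origin and is selected with ampicillin through a β-lactamase gene driven by its own promoter. The catalogue lists it as high copy, although the feature table also annotates a pBR322-derived bom site and a rop gene, which normally moderates copy number. The table also annotates a short predicted E. coli ORF in the backbone, and the record assigns it no role.

The insert carries the two adjacent E. coli genes letA (yebS) and letB (yebT) as a single transcription unit. A T7 promoter and the phage T7 gene 10 ribosome binding site lie upstream of letA. The letB coding sequence begins slightly before the annotated end of letA, so the two reading frames overlap. A T7 terminator follows letB, preceded by a short fragment of T7 gene 10 sequence that lies after the annotated end of letB; the record does not list any tag.

LetA and LetB are annotated as components of a transport pathway that contributes to membrane integrity, with LetB proposed to span the periplasm. Here LetB carries an engineered substitution in which residues 711–715 are deleted and replaced with residues 355–359 of the same protein, the variant described as "6PLL3-helix". The associated study concerns the role of Ring6 in LetB function, so the plasmid appears intended to test whether this variant can functionally replace wild-type LetAB. The record does not describe the host strain or the assay used.
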