Addgene plasmid #175964: pBEL2409
Purpose: Genetic complementation plasmid of LetAB with 6PLL3-helix
Depositing lab: Gira Bhabha & Damian Ekiert. Depositing organization: NYU Grossman School of Medicine. Publication: Role of Ring6 in the Function of the E. coli MCE Protein LetB. Vieni C, Coudray N, Isom GL, Bhabha G, Ekiert DC. J Mol Biol. 2022 Jan 22;434(7):167463. doi: 10.1016/j.jmb.2022.167463. PubMed 35077766.
Backbone
  Vector backbone: pET17b
  Backbone manufacturer: Novagen
  Backbone size w/o insert (bp): 3174
  Total vector size (bp): 7073
  Vector type: Bacterial Expression
Growth in bacteria
  Bacterial resistance: Ampicillin, 100 μg/mL
  Growth temperature: 37°C
  Growth strain: DH5alpha
  Copy number: High Copy
Gene/Insert 1
  Gene/Insert name: LetA (alt names: yebS; b1833; ECK1832)
  Species: E. coli
  Promoter: T7
  Cloning method: Gibson Cloning
  Sequencing primers: 5′ T7; 3′ T7 Terminal
Gene/Insert 2
  Gene/Insert name: LetB (alt names: yebT; b1834; ECK1833)
  Species: E. coli
  Mutation: Δ711-715, replace with 355-359
  Promoter: T7
  Cloning method: Gibson Cloning
  Sequencing primers: 5′ T7; 3′ T7 Terminal
Terms and licenses: Academic/Nonprofit Terms; Industry Terms: Not Available to Industry
How to cite: pBEL2409 was a gift from Gira Bhabha & Damian Ekiert (Addgene plasmid # 175964 ; http://n2t.net/addgene:175964 ; RRID:Addgene_175964)
